>Addgene plasmid #198280 | pIEx4-Cre | addgene full sequence | sequence record 388716 | Addgene NGS Result
ATGGATTATAAGGACGATGACGATAAGGATCCCAAGAAAAAGCGCAAGGTATCCAATTTACTGACCGTAC
ACCAAAATTTGCCTGCATTACCGGTCGATGCAACGAGTGATGAGGTTCGCAAGAACCTGATGGACATGTT
CAGGGATCGCCAGGCGTTTTCTGAGCATACCTGGAAAATGCTTCAGTCCGTTTGCCGGTCGTGGGCGGCA
TGGTGCAAGTTGAATAACCGGAAATGGTTTCCCGCAGAACCTGAAGATGTTCGCGATTATCTTCTATATC
TTCAGGCGCGCGGTCTGGCAGTAAAAACTATCCAGCAACATTTGGGCCAGCTAAACATGCTTCATCGTCG
GTCCGGGCTGCCACGACCAAGTGACAGCAATGCTGTTTCACTGGTTATGCGGCGGATCCGAAAAGAAAAC
GTTGATGCCGGTGAACGTGCAAAACAGGCTCTAGCGTTCGAACGCACTGATTTCGACCAGGTTCGTTCAC
TCATGGAAAATAGCGATCGCTGCCAGGATATACGTAATCTGGCATTTCTGGGGATTGCTTATAACACCCT
GTTACGTATAGCCGAAATTGCCAGGATCAGGGTTAAAGATATCTCACGTACTGACGGTGGGAGAATGTTA
ATCCATATTGGCAGAACGAAAACGCTGGTTAGCACCGCTGGTGTAGAGAAGGCACTTAGCCTGGGGGTAA
CTAAACTGGTCGAGCGATGGATTTCCGTCTCTGGTGTAGCTGATGATCCGAATAACTACCTGTTTTGCCG
GGTCAGAAAAAATGGTGTTGCCGCGCCATCTGCCACCAGCCAGCTATCAACTCGCGCCCTGGAAGGGATT
TTTGAAGCAACTCATCGATTGATTTACGGCGCTAAGGATGACTCTGGTCAGAGATACCTGGCCTGGTCTG
GACACAGTGCCCGTGTCGGAGCCGCGCGAGATATGGCCCGCGCTGGAGTTTCAATACCGGAGATCATGCA
AGCTGGTGGCTGGACCAATGTAAATATTGTCATGAACTATATCCGTAACCTGGATAGTGAAACAGGGGCA
ATGGTGCGCCTGCTGGAAGATGGCGATTAACTTCTGGCCTCGAGCACCACCATCACCATCACCATCACTA
AGTGATTAACCTCAGGTTATACATATATTTTGAATTTAATTAATTATACATATATTTTATATTATTTTTG
TCTTTTATTATCGAGGGGCCGTTGTTGGTGTGGGGTTTTGCATAGAAATAACAATGGGAGTTGGCGACGT
TGCTGCGCCAACACCACCTCCCTTCCCTCCTTTCATCATGTATCTGTAGATAAAATAAAATATTAAACCT
AAAAACAAGACCGCGCCTATCAACAAAATGATAGGCATTAACTTGCCGCTGACGCTGTCACTAACGTTGG
ACGATTTGCCGACTAAACCTTCATCGCCCAGTAACCAATCTAGACGTCAGGTGGCACTTTTCGGGGAAAT
GTGCGCGGAACCCCTATTTGTTTATTTTTCTAAATACATTCAAATATGTATCCGCTCATGAGACAATAAC
CCTGATAAATGCTTCAATAATATTGAAAAAGGAAGAGTATGAGTATTCAACATTTCCGTGTCGCCCTTAT
TCCCTTTTTTGCGGCATTTTGCCTTCCTGTTTTTGCTCACCCAGAAACGCTGGTGAAAGTAAAAGATGCT
GAAGATCAGTTGGGTGCACGAGTGGGTTACATCGAACTGGATCTCAACAGCGGTAAGATCCTTGAGAGTT
TTCGCCCCGAAGAACGTTTTCCAATGATGAGCACTTTTAAAGTTCTGCTATGTGGCGCGGTATTATCCCG
TATTGACGCCGGGCAAGAGCAACTCGGTCGCCGCATACACTATTCTCAGAATGACTTGGTTGAGTACTCA
CCAGTCACAGAAAAGCATCTTACGGATGGCATGACAGTAAGAGAATTATGCAGTGCTGCCATAACCATGA
GTGATAACACTGCGGCCAACTTACTTCTGACAACGATCGGAGGACCGAAGGAGCTAACCGCTTTTTTGCA
CAACATGGGGGATCATGTAACTCGCCTTGATCGTTGGGAACCGGAGCTGAATGAAGCCATACCAAACGAC
GAGCGTGACACCACGATGCCTGTAGCAATGGCAACAACGTTGCGCAAACTATTAACTGGCGAACTACTTA
CTCTAGCTTCCCGGCAACAATTAATAGACTGGATGGAGGCGGATAAAGTTGCAGGACCACTTCTGCGCTC
GGCCCTTCCGGCTGGCTGGTTTATTGCTGATAAATCTGGAGCCGGTGAGCGTGGGTCTCGCGGTATCATT
GCAGCACTGGGGCCAGATGGTAAGCCCTCCCGTATCGTAGTTATCTACACGACGGGGAGTCAGGCAACTA
TGGATGAACGAAATAGACAGATCGCTGAGATAGGTGCCTCACTGATTAAGCATTGGTAACTGTCAGACCA
AGTTTACTCATATATACTTTAGATTGATTTAAAACTTCATTTTTAATTTAAAAGGATCTAGGTGAAGATC
CTTTTTGATAATCTCATGACCAAAATCCCTTAACGTGAGTTTTCGTTCCACTGAGCGTCAGACCCCGTAG
AAAAGATCAAAGGATCTTCTTGAGATCCTTTTTTTCTGCGCGTAATCTGCTGCTTGCAAACAAAAAAACC
ACCGCTACCAGCGGTGGTTTGTTTGCCGGATCAAGAGCTACCAACTCTTTTTCCGAAGGTAACTGGCTTC
AGCAGAGCGCAGATACCAAATACTGTTCTTCTAGTGTAGCCGTAGTTAGGCCACCACTTCAAGAACTCTG
TAGCACCGCCTACATACCTCGCTCTGCTAATCCTGTTACCAGTGGCTGCTGCCAGTGGCGATAAGTCGTG
TCTTACCGGGTTGGACTCAAGACGATAGTTACCGGATAAGGCGCAGCGGTCGGGCTGAACGGGGGGTTCG
TGCACACAGCCCAGCTTGGAGCGAACGACCTACACCGAACTGAGATACCTACAGCGTGAGCTATGAGAAA
GCGCCACGCTTCCCGAAGGGAGAAAGGCGGACAGGTATCCGGTAAGCGGCAGGGTCGGAACAGGAGAGCG
CACGAGGGAGCTTCCAGGGGGAAACGCCTGGTATCTTTATAGTCCTGTCGGGTTTCGCCACCTCTGACTT
GAGCGTCGATTTTTGTGATGCTCGTCAGGGGGGCGGAGCCTATGGAAAAACGCCAGCAACGCGGCCTTTT
TACGGTTCCTGGCCTTTTGCTGGCCTTTTGCTCACATGTTCTTTCCTGCGTTATCCCCTGATTCTGTGGA
TAACCGTATTACCGCCTTTGAGTGAGCTGATACCGCTCGCCGCAGCCGAACGACCGAGCGCAGCGAGTCA
GTGAGCGAGGAAGCGGAAGAGCGCCCAATACGCAAACCGCCTCTCCCCGCGCGTTGGCCGATTCATTAAT
GCAGCTGGCACGACAGGTTTCCCGACTGGAAAGCGGGCAGTGAGCGCAACGCAATTAATGTGAGTTAGCT
CACTCATTAGGCACCCCAGGCTTTACACTTTATGCTTCCGGCTCGTATGTTGTGTGGAATTGTGAGCGGA
TAACAATTTCACACAGGAAACAGCTATGACCATGATTACGAATTCCCGGGCGCGTAAAACACAATCAAGT
ATGAGTCATAAGCTGATGTCATGTTTTGCACACGGCTCATAACCGAACTGGCTTTACGAGTAGAATTCTA
CTTGTAACGCACGATCAGTGGATGATGTCATTTGTTTTTCAAATCGAGATGATGTCATGTTTTGCACACG
GCTCATAAACTCGCTTTACGAGTAGAATTCTACGTGTAACGCACGATCGATTGATGAGTCATTTGTTTTG
CAATATGATATCATACAATATGACTCATTTGTTTTTCAAAACCGAACTTGATTTACGGGTAGAATTCTAC
TTGTAAAGCACAATCAAAAAGATGATGTCATTTGTTTTTCAAAACTGAACTCGCTTTACGAGTAGAATTC
TACGTGTAAAACACAATCAAGAAATGATGTCATTTGTTATAAAAATAAAAGCTGATGTCATGTTTTGCAC
ATGGCTCATAACTAAACTCGCTTTACGGGTAGAATTCTACGCGCGTCGATGTCTTTGTGATGCGCGCGAC
ATTTTTGTAGGTTATTGATAAAATGAACGGATACGTTGCCCGACATTATCATTAAATCCTTGGCGTAGAA
TTTGTCGGGTCCATTGTCCGTGTGCGCTAGCATGCCCGTAACGGACCTCGTACTTTTGGCTTCAAAGGTT
TTGCGCACAGACAAAATGTGCCACACTTGCAGCTCTGCATGTGTGCGCGTTACCACAAATCCCAACGGCG
CAGTGTACTTGTTGTATGCAAATAAATCTCGATAAAGGCGCGGCGCGCGAATGCAGCTGATCACGTACGC
TCCTCGTGTTCCGTTCAAGGACGGTGTTATCGACCTCAGATTAATGTTTATCGGCCGACTGTTTTCGTAT
CCGCTCACCAAACGCGTTTTTGCATTAACATTGTATGTCGGCGGATGTTCTATATCTAATTTGAATAAAT
AAACGATAACCGCGTTGGTTTTAGAGGGCATAATAAAAGAAATATTGTTATCGTGTTCGCCATTAGGGCA
GTATAAATTGACGTTCATGTTGGATATTGTTTCAGTTGCAAGTTGACACTGGCGGCGACAAGATCGTGAA
CAACCAAGGCCACC
Features (pLannotate 1.2.2; 12 found; start..end, strand, type, name):
     52..1079    +  CDS            Cre (fragment): site-specific recombinase Cre is a site-specific recombinase from bacteriophage P1. Recombination occurs at loxP sequences.
   1098..1115    +  CDS            6xHis: 6xHis affinity tag
   1137..1444    +  terminator     IE1 terminator: terminator of the ie1 gene from the baculovirus Autographa californica
   1474..1578    +  promoter       AmpR promoter: bla
   1579..2439    +  CDS            AmpR: β-lactamase; bla; confers resistance to ampicillin, carbenicillin, and related antibiotics
   2610..3198    +  rep_origin     ori: high-copy-number ColE1/pMB1/pBR322/pUC origin of replication
   3381..3473    +  CDS            lacI (fragment): lac repressor; lacI; The lac repressor binds to the lac operator to inhibit transcription in E. coli. This inhibition can be relieved by adding lactose or isopropyl-β-D-thiogalactopyranoside (IPTG).
   3486..3507    +  protein_bind   CAP binding site: CAP binding activates transcription in the presence of cAMP. E. coli catabolite activator protein
   3522..3552    +  promoter       lac promoter: promoter for the E. coli lac operon
   3560..3576    +  protein_bind   lac operator: The lac repressor binds to the lac operator to inhibit transcription in E. coli. This inhibition can be relieved by adding lactose or isopropyl-β-D-thiogalactopyranoside (IPTG). lac repressor encoded by lacI
   3621..4103    +  enhancer       hr5 enhancer: Autographa californica hr5; baculovirus early transcription enhancer
   4107..4698    +  promoter       IE1 promoter: promoter of the ie1 gene from the baculovirus Autographa californica
