[The description below was written by a language model from this plasmid's Addgene catalogue record and pLannotate feature annotations shown in this document.]
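Description:
pIEx4-Cre is an insect-cell expression plasmid built on the pIEx4 backbone and designed to produce Cre recombinase by direct transfection rather than through recombinant baculovirus. The sequenced construct is about 4.7 kb. It is maintained in E. coli through a high-copy ColE1/pUC-type origin of replication and selected with ampicillin via the β-lactamase gene under its own bla promoter. A short lacI fragment, a CAP binding site, and the lac promoter and operator also lie upstream of the insect expression elements. These appear to be backbone remnants, and the record assigns them no role.

The expression cassette spans the numbering origin of the circular map. The hr5 enhancer and the immediate-early IE1 promoter, both from the baculovirus Autographa californica, sit at the end of the record and read directly into the Cre coding sequence at its start. IE1 is an early viral promoter recognised by the host cell's transcription machinery, so together with hr5 it drives expression in insect cells without viral infection. The Cre open reading frame is annotated as a fragment of the reference bacteriophage P1 recombinase. It is followed by a 6xHis tag, positioned to serve as a C-terminal affinity tag, and then the IE1 terminator. The insert is listed as synthetic, and the cloning sites are not recorded.

The stated purpose is simply to express Cre in insect cells, where the enzyme catalyses recombination between loxP sites. The associated publication concerns programmable protein delivery with a bacterial contractile injection system, but the record does not specify how this plasmid was used in that work.
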