Addgene plasmid #198280: pIEx4-Cre
Purpose: Expresses Cre in insect cells
Depositing lab: Feng Zhang. Depositing organization: Broad Institute. Publication: Programmable protein delivery with a bacterial contractile injection system. Kreitz J, Friedrich MJ, Guru A, Lash B, Saito M, Macrae RK, Zhang F. Nature. 2023 Apr;616(7956):357-364. doi: 10.1038/s41586-023-05870-7. Epub 2023 Mar 29. PubMed 36991127.
Backbone
  Vector backbone: pIEx4
  Vector type: Insect Expression
Growth in bacteria
  Bacterial resistance: Ampicillin, 100 μg/mL
  Growth temperature: 37°C
  Growth strain: DH5alpha
  Copy number: High Copy
Gene/Insert
  Gene/Insert name: pIEx4-Cre
  Species: Synthetic
  Cloning method: Restriction Enzyme; 5′ cloning site Unknown (unknown if destroyed); 3′ cloning site Unknown (unknown if destroyed)
Terms and licenses: Academic/Nonprofit Terms; Industry Terms: Not Available to Industry
How to cite: pIEx4-Cre was a gift from Feng Zhang (Addgene plasmid # 198280 ; http://n2t.net/addgene:198280 ; RRID:Addgene_198280)
